Addgene plasmid #73471: RabV CVS-N2c(deltaG)-mCherry-P2A-FlpO
Purpose: Expresses mCherry and FlpO for monosynaptic circuit mapping and genetic manipulation
Depositing lab: Thomas Jessell. Depositing organization: Columbia University. Publication: Rabies Virus CVS-N2c Strain Enhances Retrograde Synaptic Transfer and Neuronal Viability. Reardon TR, Murray AJ, Turi GF, Wirblich C, Croce KR, Schnell MJ, Jessell TM, Losonczy A. Neuron. 2016 Jan 19. pii: S0896-6273(16)00005-2. doi: 10.1016/j.neuron.2016.01.004. PubMed 26804990.
Backbone
  Vector backbone: Rabies CVS N2c(deltaG)
  Backbone manufacturer: Matthias J. Schnell, Thomas Jefferson University
  Backbone size w/o insert (bp): 14070
  Total vector size (bp): 16116
  Vector type: Neurotropic virus
Growth in bacteria
  Bacterial resistance: Ampicillin, 100 μg/mL
  Growth temperature: 37°C
  Growth strain: NEB Stable
  Growth instructions: Can also be grown in Stbl2 or Stbl3
  Copy number: Low Copy
Gene/Insert
  Gene/Insert name: mCherry-P2A-FlpO
  Insert size (bp): 2055
Terms and licenses: Academic/Nonprofit Terms; Industry Terms: Not Available to Industry
How to cite: RabV CVS-N2c(deltaG)-mCherry-P2A-FlpO was a gift from Thomas Jessell (Addgene plasmid # 73471 ; http://n2t.net/addgene:73471 ; RRID:Addgene_73471)
