[The description below was written by a language model from this plasmid's Addgene catalogue record and pLannotate feature annotations shown in this document.]
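Description:
RabV CVS-N2c(deltaG)-mCherry-P2A-FlpO is a 16.1 kb rabies virus genome plasmid: a full-length cDNA copy of the CVS-N2c strain genome from which the glycoprotein (G) gene has been deleted and replaced by a reporter/recombinase cassette. It is classed as a neurotropic virus vector. In bacteria it is maintained through a ColE1/pUC-type origin and ampicillin resistance (AmpR with its bla promoter). The catalogue lists it as low copy and grown in recombination-deficient strains, consistent with a large viral insert. An f1 origin and leftover lac/lacZα fragments from the cloning backbone are also annotated.

The viral genes appear in their natural order: N (nucleoprotein), P (phosphoprotein) and M (matrix), then the insert at the position G would normally occupy, then L (the RNA-dependent RNA polymerase). The insert encodes mCherry followed by FlpO, a codon-optimised, nuclear-targeted Flp recombinase. They are joined by a P2A self-cleaving peptide according to the construct name, although the P2A itself is not annotated in the feature table. Upstream of the genome lie a CMV enhancer/promoter and a T7 promoter, followed by a hammerhead ribozyme. Downstream lie an HDV ribozyme and a T7 terminator. This layout lets the genome-length RNA be transcribed in transfected cells, with the ribozymes trimming it to exact viral ends for rescue of infectious particles. The short HIV LTR and SET1 hits are probably annotation artefacts.

Because G is absent, the recovered virus can spread between neurons only where G is supplied in trans. This limits spread to direct presynaptic partners. The stated use is monosynaptic circuit mapping, in which labelled neurons fluoresce red and express FlpO to recombine FRT-dependent alleles or vectors for genetic manipulation.
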