Features (pLannotate 1.2.2; 23 found; start..end, strand, type, name):
     71..1420    +  CDS            N: NCAP_RABVH - Experimental evidence at protein level: Swiss-Prot protein existence level 1. Encapsidates the genome in a ratio of one protein N per nine ribonucleotides, protecting it from nucleases. If expressed without protein P it binds non-specifically RNA and therefore can bind it's own mRNA. Interaction with protein P abolishes any non-specific RNA binding, and prevents phosphorylation. The soluble N-P complex encapsidates specifically the genomic RNA, with protein N protecting the genome like a pearl necklace. The encapsidated genomic RNA is termed the nucleocapsid (NC) and serves as tem
   1514..2404    +  CDS            P: PHOSP_RABVC - Experimental evidence at protein level: Swiss-Prot protein existence level 1. Non catalytic polymerase cofactor and regulatory protein that plays a role in viral transcription and replication. Stabilizes the RNA polymerase L to the N-RNA template and binds the soluble protein N, preventing it from encapsidating non-genomic RNA. Also inhibits host IFN-alpha and IFN-beta signaling by binding and retaining phosphorylated STAT1 in the cytoplasm or by inhibiting the DNA binding of STAT1 in the nucleus. Might be involved, through interaction with host dynein, in intracellular microtubu
   2496..3101    +  CDS            M: MATRX_RABVH - Experimental evidence at protein level: Swiss-Prot protein existence level 1. Plays a major role in assembly, budding and uncoating of virion after membrane fusion. Completely covers the ribonucleoprotein coil and keep it in condensed bullet-shaped form. Inhibits viral transcription and stimulates replication. Plays a major role in early induction of TRAIL-mediated apoptosis in infected neurons. From Rabies virus (strain HEP-Flury) (RABV).
   3325..4032    +  CDS            mCherry: mCherry is a basic (constitutively fluorescent) red fluorescent protein published in 2004, derived from Discosoma sp.. It is reported to be a very rapidly-maturing monomer with low acid sensitivity.
   4099..5370    +  CDS            FLPo: nuclear-targeted site-specific recombinase FLPo is a mouse codon-optimized fusion between the SV40 nuclear localization signal and a thermostable version of the Saccharomyces cerevisiae site-specific recombinase FLP. Recombination occurs at FRT sequences.
   5901..12281   +  CDS            L: L_RABVH - Experimental evidence at protein level: Swiss-Prot protein existence level 1. RNA-directed RNA polymerase that catalyzes the replication of viral genomic RNA. The template is composed of the viral RNA tightly encapsidated by the nucleoprotein (N). The replicase mode is dependent on intracellular N protein concentration. In this mode, the polymerase replicates the whole viral genome without recognizing transcriptional signals, and the replicated genome is not caped or polyadenylated. From Rabies virus (strain HEP-Flury) (RABV).
  12413..12505   +  ncRNA          HDV ribozyme: Accession: RF00094 - Hepatitis delta virus ribozyme
  12513..12562   +  CDS            SET1 (fragment): solubility-enhancement tag derived from T7 phage gene 10B
  12570..12617   +  terminator     T7 terminator: transcription terminator for bacteriophage T7 RNA polymerase
  12667..12689   -  protein_bind   lac operator (fragment): The lac repressor binds to the lac operator to inhibit transcription in E. coli. This inhibition can be relieved by adding lactose or isopropyl-β-D-thiogalactopyranoside (IPTG). lac repressor encoded by lacI
  12693..12723   -  promoter       lac promoter: promoter for the E. coli lac operon
  12738..12759   -  protein_bind   CAP binding site: CAP binding activates transcription in the presence of cAMP. E. coli catabolite activator protein
  12772..12864   -  CDS            lacI (fragment): lac repressor; lacI; The lac repressor binds to the lac operator to inhibit transcription in E. coli. This inhibition can be relieved by adding lactose or isopropyl-β-D-thiogalactopyranoside (IPTG).
  13047..13635   -  rep_origin     ori: high-copy-number ColE1/pMB1/pBR322/pUC origin of replication
  13806..14666   -  CDS            AmpR: β-lactamase; bla; confers resistance to ampicillin, carbenicillin, and related antibiotics
  14667..14771   -  promoter       AmpR promoter: bla
  14798..15226   +  rep_origin     f1 ori (sequence partly withheld): f1 bacteriophage origin of replication; arrow indicates direction of (+) strand synthesis
  15257..15412   -  CDS            lacZα (fragment): LacZα fragment of β-galactosidase; lacZ fragment
  15480..15783   +  enhancer       CMV enhancer: human cytomegalovirus immediate early enhancer
  15784..15987   +  promoter       CMV promoter: human cytomegalovirus (CMV) immediate early promoter
  15983..16016   +  LTR            5' LTR (truncated) (fragment): truncated 5' long terminal repeat (LTR) from HIV-1
  16032..16050   +  promoter       T7 promoter: promoter for bacteriophage T7 RNA polymerase
  16076..16101   +  misc_RNA       sTRSV HHRz (fragment): hammerhead ribozyme from the tobacco ringspot virus satellite RNA (Khvorova et al., 2003)
>Addgene plasmid #73471 | RabV CVS-N2c(deltaG)-mCherry-P2A-FlpO | depositor full sequence | sequence record 135703 | RabV CVS-N2c(deltaG)-mCherry-P2A-FlpO sequence 16116 bps
ACGCTTAACAACAAAACCAGAGAAGAAAAAGACAGCGTCAATTGCAAAGCAAAAATGTAACACCCCTACA
ATGGATGCCGACAAGATTGTGTTCAAAGTCAATAATCAGGTGGTCTCTTTGAAGCCTGAGATTATCGTGG
ATCAATATGAGTACAAGTACCCTGCCATCAAGGATTTGAAAAAGCCTTGTATCACCCTAGGGAAAGCCCC
CGACTTGAACAAAGCATACAAATCAGTTTTATCAGGCATGAATGCCGCCAAACTTGATCCGGATGATGTA
TGCTCCTACTTGGCAGCAGCAATGCAGTTCTTTGAGGGGACATGTCCGGAAGACTGGACCAGCTATGGAA
TCCTGATTGCACGAAAAGGAGATAGGATCACCCCAAACTCTCTAGTGGAGATAAAGCGTACTGATGTAGA
AGGGAATTGGGCTCTGACAGGAGGCATGGAATTGACAAGGGACCCCACTGTCTCTGAACATGCATCTTTA
GTCGGTCTTCTCCTGAGTCTGTACAGGTTGAGCAAAATATCAGGACAGAACACTGGTAACTATAAGACAA
ACATTGCAGATAGGATAGAGCAGATTTTCGAGACAGCACCTTTTGTTAAGATCGTGGAACACCATACCCT
AATGACAACTCACAAGATGTGTGCTAATTGGAGTACTATACCGAACTTCAGATTTTTGGCCGGAACCTAC
GACATGTTTTTCTCACGGATTGAGCATCTATATTCGGCAATCAGAGTGGGCACAGTCGTCACCGCTTATG
AAGACTGCTCAGGACTGGTATCGTTTACAGGGTTCATAAAGCAGATCAATCTCACCGCAAGGGAAGCAAT
ACTATATTTCTTCCACAAGAACTTTGAGGAAGAGATAAGAAGAATGTTCGAGCCAGGGCAAGAGACAGCT
GTTCCTCACTCTTATTTCATCCACTTCCGTTCACTAGGCTTGAGTGGGAAGTCTCCTTATTCATCGAATG
CTGTCGGTCATGTGTTCAATCTCATTCACTTTGTTGGATGCTACATGGGTCAAGTCAGATCTCTAAATGC
GACGGTTATTGCTGCGTGTGCCCCTCATGAGATGTCTGTTCTAGGGGGCTATTTGGGAGAGGAATTCTTC
GGAAAAGGGACATTTGAAAGAAGGTTCTTCAGAGACGAGAAAGAACTTCAAGAATATGAGGCGGCTGAAC
TAACAAAGTCCGACGTGGCACTGGCAGATGACGGAACCGTCAACTCTGATGACGAGGACTATTTCTCTGG
TGAAACCAGAAGTCCAGAAGCTGTCTATACTCGAATCATGATGAATGGAGGTCGACTGAAGAGATCTCAT
ATACGGAGATATGTCTCAGTCAGTTCCAATCATCAAGCCCGTCCAAACTCATTCGCCGAATTTTTAAACA
AGACGTATTCGAATGACTCATAAGGAGTTGATTGACAGGGTGCCAGAAATCTATAGATTGTATATATCCA
TCATGAAAAAAACTAACACTCCTCCTTTCAAACCATCCCAAATATGAGCAAGATCTTTGTTAATCCGAGT
GCAATCAGAGCCGGTCTGGCCGATCTTGAGATGGCCGAAGAGACTGTTGATCTGATCAACAGAAACATAG
AAGACAATCAGGCTCATCTCCAGGGAGAACCCATAGAAGTGGACAACCTCCCTGAGGACATGAAGCGACT
TCACCTGGACGATGAAAAATCGTCCAACCTTGGTGAGATGGTTAGGGTGGGAGAAGGCAAGTATCGAGAG
GACTTTCAGATGGATGAGGGAGAGGACCCCAACCTCCTGTTCCAATCGTACCTGGATAATGTTGGAGTCC
AAATAGTCAGACAAATGAGGTCAGGAGAGAGATTCCTCAAGATATGGTCACAGACCGTAGAGGAAATTGT
ATCCTATGTCACGGTCAACTTTCCTAACCCTCCAAGAAGGTCTTCGGAGGATAAATCAACCCAGACTACT
GGCAGAGAGCTCAAGAAGGAGACAACGTCTGCTTTCTCTCAGAGAGAAAGCCAACCTTCGAAAGCTAGGA
TGGTGGCTCAAGTTGCCCCTGGTCCTCCAGCCCTTGAATGGTCAGCCACCAATGAAGAAGATGATCTATC
AGTAGAGGCTGAGATCGCTCATCAGATTGCTGAAAGCTTTTCCAAGAAGTACAAGTTTCCCTCCCGATCT
TCAGGAATATTCTTGTATAATTTTGAGCAACTGAAGATGAACCTTGATGACATAGTTAAAGAGGCAAAAA
ATGTACCGGGCGTGACCCGTCTGGCCCATGATGGATCCAAAATCCCCCTGAGATGCGTACTGGGATGGGT
CGCTTTGGCTAATTCCAAAAAATTCCAATTACTAGTCGAGGCTGACAAGCTAAGCAAAATCATGCAAGAT
GATTTGAATCGCTATACATCCTGCTAACCGAGTTTTCGAACTCAGTCCCTCCAGATAATGAAAACTGAGA
TGTTATGGAGTAGACATGAAAAAAACAGGCAACACCACTGATAAAATGAACGTTCTACGCAAGATAGTGA
AAAAATGTAGGGATGAGGACACTCAAAAGCCCTCTCCTGTGTCAGCCCCTCCGTATGACGATGACCTGTG
GCTTCCACCTCCTGAATATGTCCCGCTGAAAGAACTCACAAGCAAGAAGAACATGAGGAACTTTTGTGTC
AACGGGGAGGTTAAAGCGTGTAGCCCAAATGGTTACTCATTCAGGATTTTGCGGCACATTCTGAGATCAT
TCAACGAGATATACTCTGGGAATCATAGGATGATTGGGTTAGTCAAAATTGTTGTTGGACTAGCTTTATC
AGGAGCTCCAGTACCTGAGGGCATGAACTGGGTATACAAATTGAGGAGAACCCTTATATTCCAGTGGGCT
GATTCCAGGGGCCCTCTTGAAGGGGAGGAGTTAGATTACTCTCAAGAGATCACTTGGGATGATGATACTG
AATTCGTCGGATTGCAAATAAGAGTGAGCGCAAGACAATGTCATATTCAAGGCAGGATCTGGTGTATCAA
CACGAACTCGAGGGCATGTCAACTATGGTCTGACATGTCTCTTCAGACACAAAGGTCTGAAGAGGACAAA
GACTCTTCTCTGCTTCTAGAATAATCAGATTATATCCTGCAAGTGTATCACTTGTTTACCTCTGGAGGAG
AGAGCATACAGGCTTGACTCCGATCCTTGGGAGCAATAGAACAAAAAAACACACGTTATGGTGCCGTTAA
ATCGCTGCATTTTATCAAAGTCAAGTTGATAACCTTTACATTTTGAGCCTCTTGGATGTGAAAAAAACTA
TTAACATCCCTCAAAAGACCCCGGGAAAGCCACCATGGTGAGCAAGGGCGAGGAGGATAACATGGCCATC
ATCAAGGAGTTCATGCGCTTCAAGGTGCACATGGAGGGCTCCGTGAACGGCCACGAGTTCGAGATCGAGG
GCGAGGGCGAGGGCCGCCCCTACGAGGGCACCCAGACCGCCAAGCTGAAGGTGACCAAGGGTGGCCCCCT
GCCCTTCGCCTGGGACATCCTGTCCCCTCAGTTCATGTACGGCTCCAAGGCCTACGTGAAGCACCCCGCC
GACATCCCCGACTACTTGAAGCTGTCCTTCCCCGAGGGCTTCAAGTGGGAGCGCGTGATGAACTTCGAGG
ACGGCGGCGTGGTGACCGTGACCCAGGACTCCTCCCTGCAGGACGGCGAGTTCATCTACAAGGTGAAGCT
GCGCGGCACCAACTTCCCCTCCGACGGCCCCGTAATGCAGAAGAAGACCATGGGCTGGGAGGCCTCCTCC
GAGCGGATGTACCCCGAGGACGGCGCCCTGAAGGGCGAGATCAAGCAGAGGCTGAAGCTGAAGGACGGCG
GCCACTACGACGCTGAGGTCAAGACCACCTACAAGGCCAAGAAGCCCGTGCAGCTGCCCGGCGCCTACAA
CGTCAACATCAAGTTGGACATCACCTCCCACAACGAGGACTACACCATCGTGGAACAGTACGAACGCGCC
GAGGGCCGCCACTCCACCGGCGGCATGGACGAGCTGTACAAGGGAAGCGGAGCTACTAACTTCAGCCTGC
TGAAGCAGGCTGGAGACGTGGAGGAGAACCCTGGACCTATGAGCCAGTTCGACATCCTGTGCAAGACCCC
CCCCAAGGTGCTGGTGCGGCAGTTCGTGGAGAGATTCGAGAGGCCCAGCGGCGAGAAGATCGCCAGCTGT
GCCGCCGAGCTGACCTACCTGTGCTGGATGATCACCCACAACGGCACCGCCATCAAGAGGGCCACCTTCA
TGAGCTACAACACCATCATCAGCAACAGCCTGAGCTTCGACATCGTGAACAAGAGCCTGCAGTTCAAGTA
CAAGACCCAGAAGGCCACCATCCTGGAGGCCAGCCTGAAGAAGCTGATCCCCGCCTGGGAGTTCACCATC
ATCCCTTACAACGGCCAGAAGCACCAGAGCGACATCACCGACATCGTGTCCAGCCTGCAGCTGCAGTTCG
AGAGCAGCGAGGAGGCCGACAAGGGCAACAGCCACAGCAAGAAGATGCTGAAGGCCCTGCTGTCCGAGGG
CGAGAGCATCTGGGAGATCACCGAGAAGATCCTGAACAGCTTCGAGTACACCAGCAGGTTCACCAAGACC
AAGACCCTGTACCAGTTCCTGTTCCTGGCCACATTCATCAACTGCGGCAGGTTCAGCGACATCAAGAACG
TGGACCCCAAGAGCTTCAAGCTGGTGCAGAACAAGTACCTGGGCGTGATCATTCAGTGCCTGGTGACCGA
GACCAAGACAAGCGTGTCCAGGCACATCTACTTTTTCAGCGCCAGAGGCAGGATCGACCCCCTGGTGTAC
CTGGACGAGTTCCTGAGGAACAGCGAGCCCGTGCTGAAGAGAGTGAACAGGACCGGCAACAGCAGCAGCA
ACAAGCAGGAGTACCAGCTGCTGAAGGACAACCTGGTGCGCAGCTACAACAAGGCCCTGAAGAAGAACGC
CCCCTACCCCATCTTCGCTATCAAGAACGGCCCTAAGAGCCACATCGGCAGGCACCTGATGACCAGCTTT
CTGAGCATGAAGGGCCTGACCGAGCTGACAAACGTGGTGGGCAACTGGAGCGACAAGAGGGCCTCCGCCG
TGGCCAGGACCACCTACACCCACCAGATCACCGCCATCCCCGACCACTACTTCGCCCTGGTGTCCAGGTA
CTACGCCTACGACCCCATCAGCAAGGAGATGATCGCCCTGAAGGACGAGACCAACCCCATCGAGGAGTGG
CAGCACATCGAGCAGCTGAAGGGCAGCGCCGAGGGCAGCATCAGATACCCCGCCTGGAACGGCATCATCA
GCCAGGAGGTGCTGGACTACCTGAGCAGCTACATCAACAGGCGGATCTGAGCTAGCGGCGCCTAGCCGGT
CATCCTTTTGACGATTCCAGTCCCGAGGATAACCTCCTCTCGGGATTGGGGGGAATCTTTGGATCCAGTA
GTCCTCCTTGAACTCCGTCCAACAGGGCAGATTCAAGAGTCATAAGACTTTCATTAATCATTTCAGTTGA
TCAGACATGGTCGTGTAGATTCTCTTAATACGGGAGATCTTCTAGCAGTTTCAGTGACCAACGGTGCTTT
CATTCTCCAGGAACTGATACCAAAGGTTGTGGACAGGCCAAGGGGTACTTCGGATGACTCTGTGCTTGGG
CACAGAAAGAGGTCGTAGTGTGCCCCCCGATAGCGGACTCGACATGAATCAACTAAGAAAGGCAATCTGC
CTCCCATGATGGACATAAGCAATAGTTCACAACCATCTTGCATCTCAGTGAAGTGTACATAACTATTGAG
GGCTGGGTCATCTAAGCATTTCAGTCGAGAAAAAAACTGTAGACCAAAAGAACAACTAGCAACACTTCTC
ATCCAGAGACCCATATCAAGATGCTAGATCCGGGAGAGGTTTATGATGACCCTATTGATCCAATTGAGTC
AGAGGCTGAACCCAGAGGAACCCCCACTGTCCCCAACATCTTGAGGAACTCCGACTACAATCTCAATTCT
CCTTTGATAGAGGATCCTGCCAAACTAATGTTAGAATGGTTGAAGACAGGGAACAGACCTTATCGGATGA
CTTTGACAGACAATTGCTCCAGGTCTTACAAAGTTTTGAAAGATTATTTCAAGAAAGTAGATTTGGGTTC
TCTCAAAGTGGGCGGAACTGCTGCACAGTCAATGGTTTCTCTCTGGTTGTGTGGTGCCCACTCTGAATCA
AACAGGAGCCGGAGATGTATAACCGACTTGGCCCATTTCTATTCCAAGTCATCCCCCATAGAGAAGCTAT
TGAATTGTACGCTAGGAAACAGAGGCCTGAGAATCCCACCAGAGGGGGTGTTAAATTGCCTCGAGAGGGT
CAATTATGACAAGGCATTTGGGAGGTATCTGGCCAACACGTATTCCTCTTACTTGTTTTTCCATGTAATC
ACCTTATACATGAATGCCTTAGACTGGGAAGAGGAAAAGACCATCCTGGCATTATGGAAAGATATAACCT
CAGTGGATACCGAGAAGGACTTGGTCAAATTCAAAGATCAAATATGGGGACTGTTGATTGTGACAAAGGA
CTTTGTTTACTCTCAGAGTTCAAACTGTCTTTTTGACAGAAACTACACACTGATGCTAAAGGATCTTTTC
TTGTCTCGATTCAACTCCTTAATGATTCTGCTTTCTCCCCCTGAGCCCCGATACTCAGATGACTTAATAT
CTCAGCTGTGCCAGCTATACATCGCTGGGGATCAAGTCTTGTCCATGTGTGGGAACTCCGGCTATGAAGT
CATCAAAATATTGGAGCCATATGTCGTGAACAGTTTGGTCCAGAGGGCAGAGAAGTTTAGGCCTCTCATC
CACCCCTTGGGAGACTTTCCTATGTTCATAAAAGACAAGGTGAATCAACTTGAAGGGACTTTTGGTCCCA
GTGCAAAGAGGTTTTTTAGGGTTTTAGATCAATTCGACAACATACATGACTTAGTATTTGTGTATGGCTG
TTACAGACATTGGGGGCACCCCTATATAGATTATCGGAAGGGTCTGTCGAAACTATATGATCAAGTTCAC
ATTAAGAAAGTAATAGATAAGTCCTACCAGGAGTGTTTAGCAAGTGACTTGGCCAGAAGGATCCTCAGAT
GGGGATTTGACAAGTACTCCAAATGGTATCTAGATTCGAGATTCCTTGCCCGAGACCACCCCTTGACTCC
TTATGTCAAGACCCAAACATGGCCACCCAAACATATAGTAGACTTGGTGGGGGACACATGGCATAAGCTC
CCGATCACGCAGATCTTTGAAATTCCTGAATCAATGGACCCGTCAGAGATACTGGATGACAAATCACATT
CTTTCACCAGAACAAGGTTAGCTTCTTGGCTGTCAGAGAACCGAGGGGGGCCTGTTCCTAGCGAGAAGGT
CATTATCACGGCCCTGTCTAAGCCACCTGTCAATCCCCGAGAGTTTTTGAAATCTATAGACCTCGGAGGA
TTGCCAGATGAGGATTTGATAATTGGCCTCAAACCAAAGGAACGGGAGTTGAAGATCGAGGGCCGATTCT
TTGCTCTAATGTCATGGAATCTAAGATTATATTTTGTCATCACCGAAAAGCTCTTGGCCAACTACATTTT
GCCACTTTTTGACGCACTGACTATGACAGACAACCTGAACAAGGTGTTCAAAAAGTTGATCGACAGGGTC
ACCGGGCAAGGGCTTTTGGACTATTCTAGGGTCACATACGCATTTCACCTGGACTATGAGAAATGGAACA
ATCATCAAAGATTGGAGTCAACAGAGGATGTATTCTCTGTCCTAGATCAGGTGTTTGGATTGAAGAGGGT
GTTTTCTAGAACACACGAGTTTTTTCAGAAGTCCTGGATCTATTATTCAGACAGATCAGACCTCATTGGG
TTATGGGAGGACCAAATATATTGCTTGGATATGTCTAACGGCCCAACCTGCTGGAATGGCCAAGATGGCG
GGCTAGAGGGCTTGCGGCAGAAGGGCTGGAGTCTAGTCAGTTTATTAATGATAGATAGAGAATCTCAAAC
CAGGAACACAAGAACCAAGATACTAGCTCAAGGAGACAACCAGGTTCTGTGTCCTACATACATGTTGTCA
CCGGGATTGTCTCAAGAGGGGCTTCTCTATGAGTTAGAGAGCATATCAAGGAATGCACTCTCAATATACC
GAGCTATCGAGGAAGGAGCATCTAAGCTGGGGCTGATCATCAAGAAGGAAGAGACCATGTGTAGTTATGA
CTTTCTCATATATGGGAAGACCCCCTTATTTCGAGGCAACATATTGGTGCCTGAATCCAAAAGATGGGCC
CGAGTCTCTTGCATCTCTAACGACCAAATAGTCAACCTCGCCAATATAATGTCGACAGTATCCACCAATG
CGCTGACAGTGGCACAACACTCTCAATCTCTGATCAAACCTATGAGGGATTTTCTGCTCATGTCAGTACA
GGCAGTTTTCCACTACCTGTTGTTTAGCCCAATCCTAAAAGGCAGAGTTTATAAGATTCTGAGTGCTGAA
GGGGAGAGCTTTCTCCTAGCCATGTCGCGGATAATCTACCTAGATCCTTCTTTGGGAGGGGTGTCTGGAA
TGTCTCTCGGGAGGTTCCATATACGTCAGTTCTCAGACCCTGTCTCTGAAGGGTTGTCATTCTGGAGAGA
GATCTGGTTAGGCTCTCATGAGTCCTGGATTCACGCGTTGTGTCAGGAGGCCGGGAACCCCGATCTTGGA
GAGAGAACACTCGAGAGCTTCACTCGCCTTTTAGAAGATCCTACTACCTTAAATATCAAAGGAGGGGCCA
GCCCTACCATTCTACTCAAGGATGCTATCAGAAAGGCTCTGTACGACGAGGTGGACAAGGTGGAAAATTC
AGAGTTTCGAGAGGCAATCCTGCTGTCCAAGACCCATAGAGATAACTTTATACTCTTTTTAAAATCTGTT
GAGCCTCTGTTCCCTCGATTTCTCAGTGAGCTCTTCAGTTCGTCTTTCTTGGGAATACCGGAGTCAATCA
TTGGACTGATACAAAACTCCCGGACAATAAGAAGGCAGTTTAGAAAGAGTCTCTCAAGAACTTTAGAAGA
GTCCTTCTACAACTCAGAGATCCACGGGATTAATCGGATAACCCAGACACCTCAAAGGGTCGGAAGGGTG
TGGCCTTGCTCTTCAGAGAGGGCGGATCTACTTAGGGAGATCTCTTGGGGGAGGAAAGTGGTAGGCACGA
CAGTTCCTCACCCTTCCGAGATGTTGGAGTTGTTTCCCAAATCCTCCATTTCCTGCACTTGTGGAGCAAC
AGGGGGAGGCAATCCTAGAGTCTCTGTATCAGTACTCCCGTCCTTCGATCAGTCATTTTTCTCACGGGGC
CCCCTAAAGGGATACTTGGGCTCGTCCACCTCTATGTCAACCCAGCTATTCCATGCATGGGAAAAAGTCA
CTAATGTTCATGTGGTGAAAAGGGCTCTATCGTTAAAAGAATCTATAAACTGGTTCATCAATAGGAATTC
CAATTTGGCTCAAACTCTAATTGGAAACATCATGTCTCTGACAGGCCCTGACTTCCCTCTAGAAGAGGCC
CCTGTTTTCAAACGGACAGGGTCAGCCTTGCATAGGTTCAAGTCTGCCAGATACAGCGAAGGAGGGTATT
CTTCTGTTTGCCCTAACCTTCTCTCCCATATCTCTGTTAGTACAGACACTATGTCTGATTTGACCCAAAA
CGGGAAGAACTATGATTTCATGTTTCAGCCATTGATGCTTTATGCGCAAACATGGACATCGGAACTGGTA
CAGAGGGATACAAGACTTAGAGACTCCACGTTTCACTGGCACCTTCGGTGCAACAGATGTGTGAGGCCCA
TTGATGATATAACACTGGAAACTTCTCAGATCTTCGAGTTCCCGGATGTGTCAAAAAGGATATCCAGGAT
GGTTTCTGGAGCTGTCCCTCAATTTCAGAAGCTTCCTGATATCCGTCTAAGACCAGGTGATTTTGAATCC
CTAAGTGGTAGAGAAAAGTCTCGCCATATAGGGTCAGCTCAGGGGCTCTTATACTCAATCTTAGTAGCAA
TTCACGACTCAGGATACAATGATGGGACCATCTTCCCTGTCAACATATACGGCAAAGTTTCCCCCAGAGA
CTATTTGAGAGGGCTTGCAAGAGGGATCTTGATAGGGTCCTCGATTTGCTTCTTGACACGAATGACAAAT
ATTAACATTAACAGACCTCTTGAATTGATCTCAGGGGTAATTTCCTATATTCTCCTGAGGCTGGATAATC
ATCCCTCTCTGTATATAATGCTCAGAGAACCGTCTCTTAGAGGAGAAATATTCTCTATCCCTCAGAAAAT
CCCCGCCGCTTACCCAACCACTATGAGAGAAGGCAACAGATCGATTTTGTGTTACCTCCAACACGTGCTA
CGCTATGAGCGAGAGGCAATCACGGCGTCCCCGGAGAATGACTGGCTGTGGATCTTCTCAGACTTCAGAA
GTGTGAAAATGACGTACTTGACCCTCATTACTTACCAGTCTCACCTCCTACTCCAGAGGGTTGAGAGAAA
CTTGTCTAAGAGTATGAGAGCTACTCTGCGACAAATGGGTTCCTTAATGAGGCAAGTGCTGGGTGGGCAC
GGAGAAGATACCTTGGAGTCAGACGATGACATTCAACGATTACTAAAAGACTCTTTGCGAAAGACAAGGT
GGGTGGATCAAGAGGTGCGCCATGCAGCTAGAACCATGAATGGAGATTACAGCCCCGACAAGAAAGTATC
CCGTAAGGTAGGATGTTCAGAATGGGTCTGCTCTGCTCAACAGATTGCCGTCTCCACCTCAGCCAACCCG
GCCCCTGTCTCAGAGCTTGACATTAGGGCCCTCTCTAAGCGGTTTCAAAACCCCTTGATCTCGGGCCTGA
GAGTGGTTCAGTGGGCAACCGGTGCCCATTATAAGCTTAAGCCTATTCTAGATGATCTAAATGTTTTCCC
ATCTCTCTGTCTTGTAATTGGAGACGGGTCAGGGGGAATATCAAGGGCAGTTCTCAACATGTTTCCAGAT
TCTAAGCTTGTGTTCAACAGCCTATTGGAGGTGAATGATCTGATGGCTTCCGGAACACATCCACTGCCTC
CTTCAGCAATCATGAGTGGAGGAGATGACATCATCTCCAGAGTGATAGACTTTGACTCAATATGGGAGAA
ACCGTCCGACCTGAGGAACTCGGCCACCTGGAGATACTTCCAGTCGGTTCAAAAACAGGTCAACATGTCG
TATGACCTCATTATTTGTGATGCAGAAGTTACTGATATTGCATCTATCAACCGGATAACTCTGTTGATGT
CTGATTTCGCATTGTCTATAGATGGACCACTTTATCTGGTCTTCAAAACTTACGGGACTATGCTAGTAAA
CCCGGACTATAAAGCTATTCAACATCTGTCAAGAGCGTTCCCTTCGGTCACAGGGTTTGTAACCCAAGTA
ACTTCATCCTTTTCTTCTGAGCTATACCTCCGGTTCTCTAAACGAGGAAAGTTTTTCAGGGACGCCGAGT
ACTTGACCTCTTCCACCCTTCGAGAGATGAGCCTTGTGTTGTTCAATTGCAGCAGCCCCAAAAGTGAGAT
GCAGAGAGCTCGTTCCTTAAACTATCAAGACCTGGTAAGGGGATTTCCTGAAGAGATCATATCAAATCCT
TACAACGAAATGATCATAACTCTGATTGACAATGATGTAGAGTCCTTCCTAGTCCACAAGATGGTGGATG
ATCTTGAGCTACAGAGGGGAACTCTGTCTAAAGTGGCTATCATTATATCCATCATGATCGTTTTTTCCAA
TAGAGTCTTCAACATTTCCAAACCTTTGACTGACCCCTTGTTCTATCCACCGTCTGATCCTAAAATCCTG
AGGCACTTCAACATATGTTGCAGTACTATGATGTATCTATCTACCGCTTTAGGCGACGTCCCTAACTTCG
CAAGACTTCATGACCTGTATAACAGACCTATAACTTGTTACTTCAGAAAACAAGTTATTCGAGGGAATAT
TTATCTATCTTGGAGTTGGTCCGATGATACCCCAGTGTTCAAGAGAGTAGCCTGTAATTCTAGCTTGAGT
CTGTCATCTCACTGGATCAGGTTGATCTACAAGATAGTGAAGACTACCAGACTCATTGGCAGCATAAAAG
ACCTATCAGGAGAGGTAGAACGACATCTTCATGGGTATAACAGATGGATCACCCTCGAGGATATCCGATC
TAGATCATCCCTACTAGATTACAGTTGTTTGTAAGCCGGATATTACCGAAAGCCTGTGCATGCTAAAATT
CTTGTATGATGCATCTTGAAAAAAACAAGATCTTGAATCCGGACCTCTGGTTGTTTGATTGTTTTTTCCA
TCTTTATTGTTTTTTTGTTAAGCGTGGGTCGGCATGGCATCTCCACCTCCTCGCGGTCCGACCTGGGCAT
CCGAAGGAGGACGCACGTCCACTCGGATGGCTAAGGGAGGGGCGGGGATCCGGCTGCTAACAAAGCCCGA
AAGGAAGCTGAGTTGGCTGCTGCCACCGCTGAGCAATAACTAGCATAACCCCTTGGGGCCTCTAAACGGG
TCTTGAGGGGTTTTTTGCTGAAAGTCGCGCTTGGCGTAATCATGGTCATAGCTGTTTCCTGTGTGAAATT
GTTATCCGCTCACAATTCCACACAACATACGAGCCGGAAGCATAAAGTGTAAAGCCTGGGGTGCCTAATG
AGTGAGCTAACTCACATTAATTGCGTTGCGCTCACTGCCCGCTTTCCAGTCGGGAAACCTGTCGTGCCAG
CTGCATTAATGAATCGGCCAACGCGCGGGGAGAGGCGGTTTGCGTATTGGGCGCTCTTCCGCTTCCTCGC
TCACTGACTCGCTGCGCTCGGTCGTTCGGCTGCGGCGAGCGGTATCAGCTCACTCAAAGGCGGTAATACG
GTTATCCACAGAATCAGGGGATAACGCAGGAAAGAACATGTGAGCAAAAGGCCAGCAAAAGGCCAGGAAC
CGTAAAAAGGCCGCGTTGCTGGCGTTTTTCCATAGGCTCCGCCCCCCTGACGAGCATCACAAAAATCGAC
GCTCAAGTCAGAGGTGGCGAAACCCGACAGGACTATAAAGATACCAGGCGTTTCCCCCTGGAAGCTCCCT
CGTGCGCTCTCCTGTTCCGACCCTGCCGCTTACCGGATACCTGTCCGCCTTTCTCCCTTCGGGAAGCGTG
GCGCTTTCTCATAGCTCACGCTGTAGGTATCTCAGTTCGGTGTAGGTCGTTCGCTCCAAGCTGGGCTGTG
TGCACGAACCCCCCGTTCAGCCCGACCGCTGCGCCTTATCCGGTAACTATCGTCTTGAGTCCAACCCGGT
AAGACACGACTTATCGCCACTGGCAGCAGCCACTGGTAACAGGATTAGCAGAGCGAGGTATGTAGGCGGT
GCTACAGAGTTCTTGAAGTGGTGGCCTAACTACGGCTACACTAGAAGGACAGTATTTGGTATCTGCGCTC
TGCTGAAGCCAGTTACCTTCGGAAAAAGAGTTGGTAGCTCTTGATCCGGCAAACAAACCACCGCTGGTAG
CGGTGGTTTTTTTGTTTGCAAGCAGCAGATTACGCGCAGAAAAAAAGGATCTCAAGAAGATCCTTTGATC
TTTTCTACGGGGTCTGACGCTCAGTGGAACGAAAACTCACGTTAAGGGATTTTGGTCATGAGATTATCAA
AAAGGATCTTCACCTAGATCCTTTTAAATTAAAAATGAAGTTTTAAATCAATCTAAAGTATATATGAGTA
AACTTGGTCTGACAGTTACCAATGCTTAATCAGTGAGGCACCTATCTCAGCGATCTGTCTATTTCGTTCA
TCCATAGTTGCCTGACTCCCCGTCGTGTAGATAACTACGATACGGGAGGGCTTACCATCTGGCCCCAGTG
CTGCAATGATACCGCGAGACCCACGCTCACCGGCTCCAGATTTATCAGCAATAAACCAGCCAGCCGGAAG
GGCCGAGCGCAGAAGTGGTCCTGCAACTTTATCCGCCTCCATCCAGTCTATTAATTGTTGCCGGGAAGCT
AGAGTAAGTAGTTCGCCAGTTAATAGTTTGCGCAACGTTGTTGCCATTGCTACAGGCATCGTGGTGTCAC
GCTCGTCGTTTGGTATGGCTTCATTCAGCTCCGGTTCCCAACGATCAAGGCGAGTTACATGATCCCCCAT
GTTGTGCAAAAAAGCGGTTAGCTCCTTCGGTCCTCCGATCGTTGTCAGAAGTAAGTTGGCCGCAGTGTTA
TCACTCATGGTTATGGCAGCACTGCATAATTCTCTTACTGTCATGCCATCCGTAAGATGCTTTTCTGTGA
CTGGTGAGTACTCAACCAAGTCATTCTGAGAATAGTGTATGCGGCGACCGAGTTGCTCTTGCCCGGCGTC
AATACGGGATAATACCGCGCCACATAGCAGAACTTTAAAAGTGCTCATCATTGGAAAACGTTCTTCGGGG
CGAAAACTCTCAAGGATCTTACCGCTGTTGAGATCCAGTTCGATGTAACCCACTCGTGCACCCAACTGAT
CTTCAGCATCTTTTACTTTCACCAGCGTTTCTGGGTGAGCAAAAACAGGAAGGCAAAATGCCGCAAAAAA
GGGAATAAGGGCGACACGGAAATGTTGAATACTCATACTCTTCCTTTTTCAATATTATTGAAGCATTTAT
CAGGGTTATTGTCTCATGAGCGGATACATATTTGAATGTATTTAGAAAAATAAACAAATAGGGGTTCCGC
GCACATTTCCCCGAAAAGTGCCACCTG
[124 nt withheld, positions 14798-14921]
C
[91 nt withheld, positions 14923-15013]
A
[49 nt withheld, positions 15015-15063]
CCTTTGACGTTGGAGTCCACGTTCTTT
[37 nt withheld, positions 15091-15127]
ACCCTATCTCGGTCTATTCTTTTGATTTATAAGGGATTTTGCCGATTTCGGCCTATTGGTTAAAAAATGA
GCTGATTTAACAAAAATTTAACGCGAATTTTAACAAAATATTAACGCTTACAATTTCCATTCGCCATTCA
GGCTGCGCAACTGTTGGGAAGGGCGATCGGTGCGGGCCTCTTCGCTATTACGCCAGCTGGCGAAAGGGGG
ATGTGCTGCAAGGCGATTAAGTTGGGTAACGCCAGGGTTTTCCCAGTCACGACGTTGTAAAACGACGGCC
AGTGAGCGCGCCTAGTTATTAATAGTAATCAATTACGGGGTCATTAGTTCATAGCCCATATATGGAGTTC
CGCGTTACATAACTTACGGTAAATGGCCCGCCTGGCTGACCGCCCAACGACCCCCGCCCATTGACGTCAA
TAATGACGTATGTTCCCATAGTAACGCCAATAGGGACTTTCCATTGACGTCAATGGGTGGAGTATTTACG
GTAAACTGCCCACTTGGCAGTACATCAAGTGTATCATATGCCAAGTACGCCCCCTATTGACGTCAATGAC
GGTAAATGGCCCGCCTGGCATTATGCCCAGTACATGACCTTATGGGACTTTCCTACTTGGCAGTACATCT
ACGTATTAGTCATCGCTATTACCATGGTGATGCGGTTTTGGCAGTACATCAATGGGCGTGGATAGCGGTT
TGACTCACGGGGATTTCCAAGTCTCCACCCCATTGACGTCAATGGGAGTTTGTTTTGGCACCAAAATCAA
CGGGACTTTCCAAAATGTCGTAACAACTCCGCCCCATTGACGCAAATGGGCGGTAGGCGTGTACGGTGGG
AGGTCTATATAAGCAGAGCTCTCTGGCTAACTAGAGAACCCACTGCTTACTGGCTTATCGAAATTAATAC
GACTCACTATAGGGAGACCCAAGCTGGCTAGATTAAGCGTCTGATGAGTCCGTGAGGACGAAACCCGGCG
TACCGGGTC
