>Addgene plasmid #73471 | RabV CVS-N2c(deltaG)-mCherry-P2A-FlpO | depositor partial sequence | sequence record 136049 | mCherry-P2A-FlpO cloned into 5'XmaI/3'NheI
AAAGCCACCATGGTGAGCAAGGGCGAGGAGGATAACATGGCCATCATCAAGGAGTTCATGCGCTTCAAGG
TGCACATGGAGGGCTCCGTGAACGGCCACGAGTTCGAGATCGAGGGCGAGGGCGAGGGCCGCCCCTACGA
GGGCACCCAGACCGCCAAGCTGAAGGTGACCAAGGGTGGCCCCCTGCCCTTCGCCTGGGACATCCTGTCC
CCTCAGTTCATGTACGGCTCCAAGGCCTACGTGAAGCACCCCGCCGACATCCCCGACTACTTGAAGCTGT
CCTTCCCCGAGGGCTTCAAGTGGGAGCGCGTGATGAACTTCGAGGACGGCGGCGTGGTGACCGTGACCCA
GGACTCCTCCCTGCAGGACGGCGAGTTCATCTACAAGGTGAAGCTGCGCGGCACCAACTTCCCCTCCGAC
GGCCCCGTAATGCAGAAGAAGACCATGGGCTGGGAGGCCTCCTCCGAGCGGATGTACCCCGAGGACGGCG
CCCTGAAGGGCGAGATCAAGCAGAGGCTGAAGCTGAAGGACGGCGGCCACTACGACGCTGAGGTCAAGAC
CACCTACAAGGCCAAGAAGCCCGTGCAGCTGCCCGGCGCCTACAACGTCAACATCAAGTTGGACATCACC
TCCCACAACGAGGACTACACCATCGTGGAACAGTACGAACGCGCCGAGGGCCGCCACTCCACCGGCGGCA
TGGACGAGCTGTACAAGGGAAGCGGAGCTACTAACTTCAGCCTGCTGAAGCAGGCTGGAGACGTGGAGGA
GAACCCTGGACCTATGAGCCAGTTCGACATCCTGTGCAAGACCCCCCCCAAGGTGCTGGTGCGGCAGTTC
GTGGAGAGATTCGAGAGGCCCAGCGGCGAGAAGATCGCCAGCTGTGCCGCCGAGCTGACCTACCTGTGCT
GGATGATCACCCACAACGGCACCGCCATCAAGAGGGCCACCTTCATGAGCTACAACACCATCATCAGCAA
CAGCCTGAGCTTCGACATCGTGAACAAGAGCCTGCAGTTCAAGTACAAGACCCAGAAGGCCACCATCCTG
GAGGCCAGCCTGAAGAAGCTGATCCCCGCCTGGGAGTTCACCATCATCCCTTACAACGGCCAGAAGCACC
AGAGCGACATCACCGACATCGTGTCCAGCCTGCAGCTGCAGTTCGAGAGCAGCGAGGAGGCCGACAAGGG
CAACAGCCACAGCAAGAAGATGCTGAAGGCCCTGCTGTCCGAGGGCGAGAGCATCTGGGAGATCACCGAG
AAGATCCTGAACAGCTTCGAGTACACCAGCAGGTTCACCAAGACCAAGACCCTGTACCAGTTCCTGTTCC
TGGCCACATTCATCAACTGCGGCAGGTTCAGCGACATCAAGAACGTGGACCCCAAGAGCTTCAAGCTGGT
GCAGAACAAGTACCTGGGCGTGATCATTCAGTGCCTGGTGACCGAGACCAAGACAAGCGTGTCCAGGCAC
ATCTACTTTTTCAGCGCCAGAGGCAGGATCGACCCCCTGGTGTACCTGGACGAGTTCCTGAGGAACAGCG
AGCCCGTGCTGAAGAGAGTGAACAGGACCGGCAACAGCAGCAGCAACAAGCAGGAGTACCAGCTGCTGAA
GGACAACCTGGTGCGCAGCTACAACAAGGCCCTGAAGAAGAACGCCCCCTACCCCATCTTCGCTATCAAG
AACGGCCCTAAGAGCCACATCGGCAGGCACCTGATGACCAGCTTTCTGAGCATGAAGGGCCTGACCGAGC
TGACAAACGTGGTGGGCAACTGGAGCGACAAGAGGGCCTCCGCCGTGGCCAGGACCACCTACACCCACCA
GATCACCGCCATCCCCGACCACTACTTCGCCCTGGTGTCCAGGTACTACGCCTACGACCCCATCAGCAAG
GAGATGATCGCCCTGAAGGACGAGACCAACCCCATCGAGGAGTGGCAGCACATCGAGCAGCTGAAGGGCA
GCGCCGAGGGCAGCATCAGATACCCCGCCTGGAACGGCATCATCAGCCAGGAGGTGCTGGACTACCTGAG
CAGCTACATCAACAGGCGGATCTGA
