>Addgene plasmid #73471 | RabV CVS-N2c(deltaG)-mCherry-P2A-FlpO | addgene partial sequence | sequence record 148659 | N2c-5 5'-ACACACGTTATGGTGCCGTTAAATC-3'
AACTATTAACATCCCTCAAAAGACCCCGGGAAAGCCACCATGGTGAGCAAGGGCGAGGAGGATAACATGG
CCATCATCAAGGAGTTCATGCGCTTCAAGGTGCACATGGAGGGCTCCGTGAACGGCCACGAGTTCGAGAT
CGAGGGCGAGGGCGAGGGCCGCCCCTACGAGGGCACCCAGACCGCCAAGCTGAAGGTGACCAAGGGTGGC
CCCCTGCCCTTCGCCTGGGACATCCTGTCCCCTCAGTTCATGTACGGCTCCAAGGCCTACGTGAAGCACC
CCGCCGACATCCCCGACTACTTGAAGCTGTCCTTCCCCGAGGGCTTCAAGTGGGAGCGCGTGATGAACTT
CGAGGACGGCGGCGTGGTGACCGTGACCCAGGACTCCTCCCTGCAGGACGGCGAGTTCATCTACAAGGTG
AAGCTGCGCGGCACCAACTTCCCCTCCGACGGCCCCGTAATGCAGAAGAAGACCATGGGCTGGGAGGCCT
CCTCCGAGCGGATGTACCCCGAGGACGGCGCCCTGAAGGGCGAGATCAAGCAGAGGCTGAAGCTGAAGGA
CGGCGGCCACTACGACGCTGAGGTCAAGACCACCTACAAGGCCAAGAAGCCCGTGCAGCTGCCCGGCGCC
TACAACGTCAACATCAAGTTGGACATCACCTCCCACAACGAGGACTACACCATCGTGGAACAGTACGAAC
GCGCCGAGGGCCGCCACTCCACCGGCGGCATGGACGAGCTGTACAAGGGAAGCGGAGCTACTAACTTCAG
CCTGCTGAAGCAGGCTGGAGACGTGGAGGAGAACCCTGGACCTATGAGCCAGTTCGACATCCTGTGCAA
