>Addgene plasmid #73471 | RabV CVS-N2c(deltaG)-mCherry-P2A-FlpO | addgene partial sequence | sequence record 148660 | mCherry-F 5'-ccccgtaatgcagaagaaga-3'
GGCGCCCTGAAGGGCGAGATCAAGCAGAGGCTGAAGCTGAAGGACGGCGGCCACTACGACGCTGAGGTCA
AGACCACCTACAAGGCCAAGAAGCCCGTGCAGCTGCCCGGCGCCTACAACGTCAACATCAAGTTGGACAT
CACCTCCCACAACGAGGACTACACCATCGTGGAACAGTACGAACGCGCCGAGGGCCGCCACTCCACCGGC
GGCATGGACGAGCTGTACAAGGGAAGCGGAGCTACTAACTTCAGCCTGCTGAAGCAGGCTGGAGACGTGG
AGGAGAACCCTGGACCTATGAGCCAGTTCGACATCCTGTGCAAGACCCCCCCCAAGGTGCTGGTGCGGCA
GTTCGTGGAGAGATTCGAGAGGCCCAGCGGCGAGAAGATCGCCAGCTGTGCCGCCGAGCTGACCTACCTG
TGCTGGATGATCACCCACAACGGCACCGCCATCAAGAGGGCCACCTTCATGAGCTACAACACCATCATCA
GCAACAGCCTGAGCTTCGACATCGTGAACAAGAGCCTGCAGTTCAAGTACAAGACCCAGAAGGCCACCAT
CCTGGAGGCCAGCCTGAAGAAGCTGATCCCCGCCTGGGAGTTCACCATCATCCCTTACAACGGCCAGAAG
CACCAGAGCGACATCACCGACATCGTGTCCAGCCTGCAGCTGCAGTTCGAGAGCAGCGAGGAGGCCGACA
AGGGCAACAGCCACAGCAAGAAGATGCTGAAGGCCCTGCTGTCCGAGGGCGAGAGCATCTG
